>Addgene plasmid #127533 | INCTbiosyn-pAct-AtINT9 | addgene full sequence | sequence record 250850 | Addgene NGS Result
CATTAACCTATAAAAATAGGCGTATCACGAGGCCCTTTCGTCTCGCGCGTTTCGGTGATGACGGTGAAAA
CCTCTGACACATGCAGCTCCCGGAGACGGTCACAGCTTGTCTGTAAGCGGATGCCGGGAGCAGACAAGCC
CGTCAGGGCGCGTCAGCGGGTGTTGGCGGGTGTCGGGGCTGGCTTAACTATGCGGCATCAGAGCAGATTG
TACTGAGAGTGCACCATATGCGGTGTGAAATACCGCACAGATGCGTAAGGAGAAAATACCGCATCAGGCG
CCATTCGCCATTCAGGCTGCGCAACTGTTGGGAAGGGCGATCGGTGCGGGCCTCTTCGCTATTACGCCAG
CTGGCGAAAGGGGGATGTGCTGCAAGGCGATTAAGTTGGGTAACGCCAGGGTTTTCCCAGTCACGACGTT
GTAAAACGACGGCCAGTGAATTCGAGCTCGGTACCTCGCGAATGCATCTAGATATCGGATCCCAAAATTT
AGAACGAACTTAATTATGATCTCAAATACATTGATACATATCTCATCTAGATCTAGGTTATCATTATGTA
AGAAAGTTTTGACGAATATGGCACGACAAAATGGCTAGACTCGATGTAATTGGTATCTCAACTCAACATT
ATACTTATACCAAACATTAGTTAGACAAAATTTAAACAACTATTTTTTATGTATGCAAGAGTCAGCATAT
GTATAATTGATTCAGAATCGTTTTGACGAGTTCGGATGTAGTAGTAGCCATTATTTAATGTACATACTAA
TCGTGAATAGTGAATATGATGAAACATTGTATCTTATTGTATAAATATCCATAAACACATCATGAAAGAC
ACTTTCTTTCACGGTCTGAATTAATTATGATACAATTCTAATAGAAAACGAATTAAATTACGTTGAATTG
TATGAAATCTAATTGAACAAGCCAACCACGACGACGACTAACGTTGCCTGGATTGACTCGGTTTAAGTTA
ACCACTAAAAAAACGGAGCTGTCATGTAACACGCGGATCGAGCAGGTCACAGTCATGAAGCCATCAAAGC
AAAAGAACTAATCCAAGGGCTGAGATGATTAATTAGTTTAAAAATTAGTTAACACGAGGGAAAAGGCTGT
CTGACAGCCAGGTCACGTTATCTTTACCTGTGGTCGAAATGATTCGTGTCTGTCGATTTTAATTATTTTT
TTGAAAGGCCGAAAATAAAGTTGTAAGAGATAAACCCGCCTATATAAATTCATATATTTTCCTCTCCGCT
TTGAATTGTCTCGTTGTCCTCCTCACTTTCATCAGCCGTTTTGAATCTCCGGCGACTTGACAGAGAAGAA
CAAGGAAGAAGACTAAGAGAGAAAGTAAGAGATAATCCAGGAGATTCATTCTCCGTTTTGAATCTTCCTC
AATCTCATCTTCTTCCGCTCTTTCTTTCCAAGGTAATAGGAACTTTCTGGATCTACTTTATTTGCTGGAT
CTCGATCTTGTTTTCTCAATTTCCTTGAGATCTGGAATTCGTTTAATTTGGATCTGTGAACCTCCACTAA
ATCTTTTGGTTTTACTAGAATCGATCTAAGTTGACCGATCAGTTAGCTCGATTATAGCTACCAGAATTTG
GCTTGACCTTGATGGAGAGATCCATGTTCATGTTACCTGGGAAATGATTTGTATATGTGAATTGAAATCT
GAACTGTTGAAGTTAGATTGAATCTGAACACTGTCAATGTTAGATTGAATCTGAACACTGTTTAAGGTTA
GATGAAGTTTGTGTATAGATTCTTCGAAACTTTAGGATTTGTAGTGTCGTACGTTGAACAGAAAGCTATT
TCTGATTCAATCAGGGTTTATTTGACTGTATTGAACTCTTTTTGTGTGTTTGCAGCTCATAAAAAATGAA
GGTCGCTATATACACCAGAGTAAGCACTCTGGAGCAAAAGGAGAAAGGTCATTCTATAGAAGAACAGGAG
AGGAAGCTCAGAGCATACTCCGATATAAACGATTGGAAAATTCATAAAGTGTATACAGACGCCGGCTATT
CCGGGGCGAAGAAAGACCGACCAGCACTACAAGAGATGTTGAACGAAATAGATAACTTCGATTTGGTGCT
CGTTTATAAGCTCGACCGACTCACTCGTTCTGTCAAAGACCTACTTGAAATTCTCGAGCTATTTGAGAAT
AAAAATGTACTCTTTCGATCTGCGACCGAAGTCTATGATACCACATCAGCCATGGGACGACTTTTCGTGA
CGTTGGTGGGCGCGATGGCAGAGTGGGAAAGAACGACTATTCAAGAAAGGACCGCAATGGGAAGACGTGC
CAGTGCCAGAAAGGGTCTTGCGAAAACGGTACCTCCTTTCTATTATGACAGGGTCAATGACAAGTTCGTG
CCTAATGAGTACAAGAAAGTGTTGCGTTTCGCCGTGGAAGAAGCGAAGAAAGGGACTAGCCTTAGAGAAA
TAACAATCAAACTGAATAACAGCAAGTACAAGGCGCCACTCGGAAAAAATTGGCACAGGTCCGTAATCGG
AAACGCACTCACCTCACCTGTTGCTAGAGGCCATCTAGTATTTGGGGACATTTTCGTGGAGAACACTCAC
GAGGCGATAATATCAGAAGAGGAGTACGAGGAAATTAAGCTTAGAATCTCTGAGAAGACGAACTCAACAA
TCGTTAAACATAATGCGATCTTCAGGAGTAAACTACTATGTCCAAACTGCAATCAAAAGCTTACCCTGAA
TACCGTTAAACATACACCCAAGAATAAGGAAGTGTGGTATTCAAAGCTATATTTCTGCAGTAACTGTAAG
AATACGAAAAATAAGAATGCTTGTAACATTGACGAAGGTGAGGTTTTAAAGCAATTCTATAATTATCTAA
AGCAATTTGATCTGACTTCCTATAAAATCGAGAACCAGCCAAAGGAAATCGAAGATGTGGGTATCGACAT
TGAGAAGTTGAGGAAAGAGCGAGCGAGATGCCAGACGCTCTTCATTGAAGGTATGATGGACAAAGATGAG
GCTTTTCCTATTATATCACGAATCGACAAGGAGATACACGAGTATGAGAAAAGGAAAGATAACGACAAAG
GGAAAACATTCAATTATGAAAAAATCAAGAACTTTAAGTACAGTCTTCTCAATGGGTGGGAACTCATGGA
GGATGAACTTAAGACCGAGTTCATAAAGATGGCAATCAAAAATATACATTTTGAATATGTGAAAGGGATA
AAGGGGAAGAGGCAAAATTCTTTGAAGATCACGGGCATAGAATTTTATTAAGAATTTCCCCGATCGTTCA
AACATTTGGCAATAAAGTTTCTTAAGATTGAATCCTGTTGCCGGTCTTGCGATGATTATCATATAATTTC
TGTTGAATTACGTTAAGCATGTAATATTTAACATGTAATGCATGACGTTATTTATGAGATGGGTTTTTAT
GATTAGAGTCCCGCAATTATACATTTAATACGCGATAGAAAACAAAATATCGCGCGCAAACTTGGATAAA
TTATCGCGCGCGGTGTCATCTATGAGGACTAGATCGGGGCCCGTCGACTGCAGAGGCCTGCATGCAAGCT
TGGCGTAATCATGGTCATAGCTGTTTCCTGTGTGAAATTGTTATCCGCTCACAATTCCACACAACATACG
AGCCGGAAGCATAAAGTGTAAAGCCTGGGGTGCCTAATGAGTGAGCTAACTCACATTAATTGCGTTGCGC
TCACTGCCCGCTTTCCAGTCGGGAAACCTGTCGTGCCAGCTGCATTAATGAATCGGCCAACGCGCGGGGA
GAGGCGGTTTGCGTATTGGGCGCGGCCGCCGCTTCCTCGCTCACTGACTCGCTGCGCTCGGTCGTTCGGC
TGCGGCGAGCGGTATCAGCTCACTCAAAGGCGGTAATACGGTTATCCACAGAATCAGGGGATAACGCAGG
AAAGAACATGTGAGCAAAAGGCCAGCAAAAGGCCAGGAACCGTAAAAAGGCCGCGTTGCTGGCGTTTTTC
CATAGGCTCCGCCCCCCTGACGAGCATCACAAAAATCGACGCTCAAGTCAGAGGTGGCGAAACCCGACAG
GACTATAAAGATACCAGGCGTTTCCCCCTGGAAGCTCCCTCGTGCGCTCTCCTGTTCCGACCCTGCCGCT
TACCGGATACCTGTCCGCCTTTCTCCCTTCGGGAAGCGTGGCGCTTTCTCATAGCTCACGCTGTAGGTAT
CTCAGTTCGGTGTAGGTCGTTCGCTCCAAGCTGGGCTGTGTGCACGAACCCCCCGTTCAGCCCGACCGCT
GCGCCTTATCCGGTAACTATCGTCTTGAGTCCAACCCGGTAAGACACGACTTATCGCCACTGGCAGCAGC
CACTGGTAACAGGATTAGCAGAGCGAGGTATGTAGGCGGTGCTACAGAGTTCTTGAAGTGGTGGCCTAAC
TACGGCTACACTAGAAGAACAGTATTTGGTATCTGCGCTCTGCTGAAGCCAGTTACCTTCGGAAAAAGAG
TTGGTAGCTCTTGATCCGGCAAACAAACCACCGCTGGTAGCGGTGGTTTTTTTGTTTGCAAGCAGCAGAT
TACGCGCAGAAAAAAAGGATCTCAAGAAGATCCTTTGATCTTTTCTACGGGGTCTGACGCTCAGTGGAAC
GAAAACTCACGTTAAGGGATTTTGGTCATGAGATTATCAAAAAGGATCTTCACCTAGATCCTTTTAAATT
AAAAATGAAGTTTTAAATCAATCTAAAGTATATATGAGTAAACTTGGTCTGACAGTTAGAAAAACTCATC
GAGCATCAAATGAAACTGCAATTTATTCATATCAGGATTATCAATACCATATTTTTGAAAAAGCCGTTTC
TGTAATGAAGGAGAAAACTCACCGAGGCAGTTCCATAGGATGGCAAGATCCTGGTATCGGTCTGCGATTC
CGACTCGTCCAACATCAATACAACCTATTAATTTCCCCTCGTCAAAAATAAGGTTATCAAGTGAGAAATC
ACCATGAGTGACGACTGAATCCGGTGAGAATGGCAAAAGTTTATGCATTTCTTTCCAGACTTGTTCAACA
GGCCAGCCATTACGCTCGTCATCAAAATCACTCGCATCAACCAAACCGTTATTCATTCGTGATTGCGCCT
GAGCGAGACGAAATACGCGATCGCTGTTAAAAGGACAATTACAAACAGGAATCGAATGCAACCGGCGCAG
GAACACTGCCAGCGCATCAACAATATTTTCACCTGAATCAGGATATTCTTCTAATACCTGGAATGCTGTT
TTCCCAGGGATCGCAGTGGTGAGTAACCATGCATCATCAGGAGTACGGATAAAATGCTTGATGGTCGGAA
GAGGCATAAATTCCGTCAGCCAGTTTAGTCTGACCATCTCATCTGTAACATCATTGGCAACGCTACCTTT
GCCATGTTTCAGAAACAACTCTGGCGCATCGGGCTTCCCATACAATCGATAGATTGTCGCACCTGATTGC
CCGACATTATCGCGAGCCCATTTATACCCATATAAATCAGCATCCATGTTGGAATTTAATCGCGGCCTAG
AGCAAGACGTTTCCCGTTGAATATGGCTCATACTCTTCCTTTTTCAATATTATTGAAGCATTTATCAGGG
TTATTGTCTCATGAGCGGATACATATTTGAATGTATTTAGAAAAATAAACAAATAGGGGTTCCGCGCACA
TTTCCCCGAAAAGTGCCACCTGACGTCTAAGAAACCATTATTATCATGA
Features (pLannotate 1.2.2; 11 found; start..end, strand, type, name):
     42..77      +  CDS            rop (fragment): Rop protein, which maintains plasmids at low copy number; rop
    179..278     +  misc_feature   bom (fragment): basis of mobility region from pBR322
    284..441     -  CDS            lacZα (fragment): LacZα fragment of β-galactosidase; lacZ fragment
   3282..3524    +  terminator     NOS terminator: nopaline synthase terminator and poly(A) signal
   3608..3624    -  protein_bind   lac operator: The lac repressor binds to the lac operator to inhibit transcription in E. coli. This inhibition can be relieved by adding lactose or isopropyl-β-D-thiogalactopyranoside (IPTG). lac repressor encoded by lacI
   3632..3662    -  promoter       lac promoter: promoter for the E. coli lac operon
   3677..3698    -  protein_bind   CAP binding site: CAP binding activates transcription in the presence of cAMP. E. coli catabolite activator protein
   3711..3803    -  CDS            lacI (fragment): lac repressor; lacI; The lac repressor binds to the lac operator to inhibit transcription in E. coli. This inhibition can be relieved by adding lactose or isopropyl-β-D-thiogalactopyranoside (IPTG).
   3987..4575    -  rep_origin     ori: high-copy-number ColE1/pMB1/pBR322/pUC origin of replication
   4746..5561    -  CDS            KanR: aminoglycoside phosphotransferase; aph(3')-Ia; confers resistance to kanamycin in bacteria or G418 (Geneticin®) in eukaryotes
   5562..5666    -  promoter       AmpR promoter: bla
