[The description below was written by a language model from this plasmid's Addgene catalogue record and pLannotate feature annotations shown in this document.]
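Description:
INCTbiosyn-pAct-AtINT9 is a plant expression plasmid built on a kanamycin-resistant pUC57 cloning backbone and carrying a fully synthetic expression cassette for serine Integrase 9. It is propagated in E. coli as a high-copy plasmid through the ColE1/pUC-type origin. Selection relies on an aminoglycoside phosphotransferase (KanR) gene, which the annotation places directly downstream of an AmpR (bla) promoter. The remaining backbone annotations are typical pUC remnants: fragments of rop, the bom region and lacI, together with the lac promoter, operator, CAP site and a lacZα fragment, which flank the cloning site where the insert sits.

According to the record, the roughly 3 kb insert was synthesized as a single unit comprising promoter, coding sequence and terminator. An Actin 2 promoter drives the Integrase 9 open reading frame, which was recoded for Arabidopsis thaliana codon usage, and a nopaline synthase (NOS) terminator supplies the polyadenylation signal. The automated feature table recognises only the NOS terminator. The unannotated stretch between the lacZα fragment and that terminator is where the promoter and integrase coding sequence would be expected to lie, although neither is annotated. No epitope tag, reporter, plant selectable marker or T-DNA border is recorded, so nothing in the record points to Agrobacterium-mediated transfer.

Serine integrases catalyse unidirectional recombination between their cognate attachment sites. The associated publication concerns genetic switches for eukaryotic cells controlled by such enzymes, so this plasmid most likely supplies the integrase in plant cells to act on a separate target or reporter construct bearing the matching sites.
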