Addgene plasmid #127533: INCTbiosyn-pAct-AtINT9
Purpose: Plasmid encodes A. thaliana codon optimized Integrase 9.
Depositing lab: Martin Bonamino. Depositing organization: Instituto Nacional de Cancer (INCA). Publication: Genetic switches designed for eukaryotic cells and controlled by serine integrases. Gomide MS, Sales TT, Barros LRC, Limia CG, de Oliveira MA, Florentino LH, Barros LMG, Robledo ML, Jose GPC, Almeida MSM, Lima RN, Rehen SK, Lacorte C, Melo EO, Murad AM, Bonamino MH, Coelho CM, Rech E. Commun Biol. 2020 May 22;3(1):255. doi: 10.1038/s42003-020-0971-8. PubMed 32444777.
Backbone
  Vector backbone: pUC57
  Vector type: Plant Expression
Growth in bacteria
  Bacterial resistance: Kanamycin, 50 μg/mL
  Growth temperature: 37°C
  Growth strain: DH5alpha
  Copy number: High Copy
Gene/Insert
  Gene/Insert name: Integrase 9 coding sequence codon optimized for A. thaliana expression. (alt name: integrase 9 Expression vector)
  Insert size (bp): 3053
  Cloning method: Unknown
Terms and licenses: Academic/Nonprofit Terms; Industry Terms: Not Available to Industry
Depositor comments: The whole insert (promoter, CDS and terminator) was synthesized and cloned into backbone plasmid. The Actin 2 promoter came from Aragao, F. J. L., et al. Plant Science 168, 1227-1233 (2005) and the NOS terminator sequence from pBI426 plasmid of Datla, R.S., et al. Gene 101, 239-246 (1991). The original integrase 9 coding sequence (before A. thaliana codon optimization) was obtained from Yang, L. et al. Nat. Methods 11, 1261-1266 (2014).
How to cite: INCTbiosyn-pAct-AtINT9 was a gift from Martin Bonamino (Addgene plasmid # 127533 ; http://n2t.net/addgene:127533 ; RRID:Addgene_127533)
